Addgene plasmid #68164: pPML1 (GB0045)
Purpose: Provides the Arabidopsis thaliana Meristem Layer 1 promoter as a level 0 GoldenBraid part
Depositing lab: Diego Orzaez. Depositing organization: Agencia Estatal Consejo Superior de Investigaciones Científicas, M.P. Publication: GoldenBraid 2.0: a comprehensive DNA assembly framework for plant synthetic biology. Sarrion-Perdigones A, Vazquez-Vilar M, Palaci J, Castelijns B, Forment J, Ziarsolo P, Blanca J, Granell A, Orzaez D. Plant Physiol. 2013 Jul;162(3):1618-31. 10.1104/pp.113.217661 PubMed 23669743.
Backbone
  Vector backbone: pUPD
  Backbone manufacturer: self-made; derived from pGEMT-Easy manufactured by Promega
  Vector type: Synthetic Biology
Growth in bacteria
  Bacterial resistance: Ampicillin, 100 μg/mL
  Growth temperature: 37°C
  Growth strain: DH5alpha
  Copy number: High Copy
Gene/Insert
  Gene/Insert name: AtML1 promoter
  Species: A. thaliana (mustard weed)
  Insert size (bp): 3390
  Mutation: BsaI and BsmBI sites removed
  Cloning method: Restriction Enzyme; 5′ cloning site BsmBI (destroyed during cloning); 3′ cloning site BsmBI (destroyed during cloning)
  Sequencing primers: 5′ SP6; 3′ T7
Terms and licenses: Academic/Nonprofit Terms; Industry Terms: Not Available to Industry
Depositor comments: insert can be released with BsaI
How to cite: pPML1 (GB0045) was a gift from Diego Orzaez (Addgene plasmid # 68164 ; http://n2t.net/addgene:68164 ; RRID:Addgene_68164)
