[The description below was written by a language model from this plasmid's Addgene catalogue record and pLannotate feature annotations shown in this document.]
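Description:
pPML1 (GB0045) is a level 0 part plasmid from the GoldenBraid 2.0 plant synthetic biology assembly system. It carries the Arabidopsis thaliana Meristem Layer 1 (AtML1) promoter as a standardised, reusable DNA part. The backbone is pUPD, the GoldenBraid universal part domestication vector, which the depositor built from pGEM-T Easy. The 6,451 nt plasmid is propagated in E. coli at high copy from a ColE1/pUC-type origin and is selected with ampicillin through the bla (AmpR) gene and its own promoter. The feature table also shows the usual pGEM-derived elements: an f1 phage origin, a lac promoter/operator region with a CAP binding site, and a lacZα fragment. T7 and SP6 promoters flank the cloning position and serve as sequencing primer sites.

The insert is a 3,390 bp AtML1 promoter fragment. It was "domesticated" by removing its internal BsaI and BsmBI sites so that it is compatible with Type IIS assembly. It was cloned into pUPD through BsmBI sites that were destroyed in the process, and it can be released with BsaI for ordered assembly with other level 0 parts, such as coding sequences and terminators, into plant transcriptional units. The automated annotation does not label the promoter, but it most likely occupies the unannotated stretch between the T7 and SP6 promoters. Short hits in the table to a hornet peptide, lacI and bom are fragments and are probably annotation artefacts or backbone remnants rather than functional elements. The plasmid is a parts donor and has no plant selection marker or expression cassette of its own.
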