Features (pLannotate 1.2.2; 13 found; start..end, strand, type, name):
   3427..3489    -  CDS            VESPI_VESMG (fragment): Experimental evidence at protein level: Swiss-Prot protein existence level 1. Shows contractile activity on isolated ileum smooth muscle. From Vespa magnifica (Hornet).
   3501..3519    -  promoter       SP6 promoter: promoter for bacteriophage SP6 RNA polymerase
   3561..3577    -  protein_bind   lac operator: The lac repressor binds to the lac operator to inhibit transcription in E. coli. This inhibition can be relieved by adding lactose or isopropyl-β-D-thiogalactopyranoside (IPTG). lac repressor encoded by lacI
   3585..3615    -  promoter       lac promoter: promoter for the E. coli lac operon
   3630..3651    -  protein_bind   CAP binding site: CAP binding activates transcription in the presence of cAMP. E. coli catabolite activator protein
   3664..3756    -  CDS            lacI (fragment): lac repressor; lacI; The lac repressor binds to the lac operator to inhibit transcription in E. coli. This inhibition can be relieved by adding lactose or isopropyl-β-D-thiogalactopyranoside (IPTG).
   3939..4527    -  rep_origin     ori: high-copy-number ColE1/pMB1/pBR322/pUC origin of replication
   4698..5558    -  CDS            AmpR: β-lactamase; bla; confers resistance to ampicillin, carbenicillin, and related antibiotics
   5559..5663    -  promoter       AmpR promoter: bla
   5690..5740    +  misc_feature   bom (fragment): basis of mobility region from pBR322
   5741..6196    -  rep_origin     f1 ori (sequence partly withheld): f1 bacteriophage origin of replication; arrow indicates direction of (+) strand synthesis
   6200..6357    -  CDS            lacZα (fragment): LacZα fragment of β-galactosidase; lacZ fragment
   6360..6378    +  promoter       T7 promoter: promoter for bacteriophage T7 RNA polymerase
>Addgene plasmid #68164 | pPML1 (GB0045) | depositor full sequence | sequence record 127643 | pPML1 (GB0045) sequence 6451 bps
CTCGCATTAGCTTAACCGGTGGATTCAGGGAGTTTCTTTAACCAGAGAAAGGTAGAATATATCACTCTTC
AGAAGAAAACAAATGGAGGATAGTTAACGAAATAAATGGAGAATTTGGTGGAGGAGGAACTTAGGAGAAA
GGGAAGAAGAGAAAGAGGTGAGGAAGAGGATGTGGCAGAAGGAAAAGGAGTTATTGCGAAATGCATAGAG
AGGGTGCATTGCATTTATGATTATCGAAAGGTCCATTAATGCTTTTAGTGAGAGAAAATTCATACTACTA
CTTATATATTTTTCTAGAGAGAGAGTTTTACAGTTCATCAATTTAAAAAACAAAATACAAAAAAAAAATC
ACTGTTTCCCTTTGACCTCACGGATTCTCGTAGGGTAAGAAAAAACAACCGAATAAGAATTTGAACAAAT
AAAAATGAAGAAACATTACCATTTCATTGTTATTATATATGCTTGTGGTTATAGTTCATTTTAGATTTTT
TTAGTATATGTATGATGTATCATATGATCAGAAAGAGTATTTTTATTTCTGTGTGTGGAGCATATTGAAC
ATTGATTGCATGTGTGTCCAATATATGTGGACATATAAATGCTTTGTATGGTTTTTAAATACTCACAATT
AGTATACACATTATATCAGTCAATAATGTCCATCATGAGGTTCCTAATTCATTGAATATATAATCCTCCA
TAAATTAGTATAGTGTTTGAGCTTAATTATTATTCGAATACCTGCAGGTTTTATTAGTACTAGCTTCTTT
TGATGGTTGATTGGTGATGAGATTAAGTAGAATAGCAAGAACATTACAGGACTACATTCTTAGGTCCTCA
TTATACATTTATACTGTTATAAAAGTAACTAAACAATTTAATCTCAAAATAAGCTAGTTAGATTCTATAA
AATTAAACATATAAAATAAAAAGATTCTATAAAATTCAAAGGTAGGTGCTAATTTAAGAGATTAATTTAA
AGTTTCAAAATCCATGACATTGACACGACGATCGCCATAAAAATAACTAAGCAATCTACAAATTTCCTAG
ATTCTTAATCATAATTTTTAATTGCACATCGCTATTAATGGTCCACCCCTCCCTTATTATACACCCTCAC
TTATATCCTAGATTTCTAAATTCGTATTTAATCAGTACATAAAATATTAAATACTAAAAGCTAATCCAAT
AGTTTTTAACCAAATTTTTATCTTTTGGCTGATGTCAAAATGAATTTATCTTGTTGGCTAGAGTAGTAAT
TATAGTATACACTGATGTTAATTAAATTTTTGAACCTATATAATTATGAGTTTTTAAAATACAAAATACA
AAATATAAGATCATTTTTTGTGATTGGACCCACTTTCAAGGAGCAAAAGAAAGGGATGAGATGCATGTAA
ACTACGTAAGTTCCAATAATATCTAAAAATGAATAGAAAAAAGGTCAAAGTTATATTTAATGGTAGTTTG
GATTAATTATCTTAATTAAAAATTGGCCAGTCGATTGACTAATGTAGTTGGGGAGCAATATCCATTGTGG
ACCATGGTCCAAGAAACAGCTCATACATTAAGATTTACATCACCTACATCATATACGTACACTGACTGAT
TCAGACATTCATGTAACATACATGAATACACATACATGCACATACGATTTATTATTGGATTTACCTGACG
TGTTATTTGTGTGGTATTGGATTAACCTATGCTTTGTTTGCACATACTATATATGTTTTCAACAAGAAAA
TGACAAGATTCACTTTTACAAATGTTCATATTCATATATAGTACATAATACACAAGAAAAAAAACGGCAG
CCTACTAATCAATGTAAACACTAAACATAGTAGATACTTTACAAAAATCATTGCGCAAAAGCATAAGTTT
TTCGTAAATTACAATTTGATATAAAACCAACACTTTTTTATTATTATTTTCTAATATGAAATAGTCAAAT
ATAGCTCCCAAAATATTAAATATGTTGAGGGTCCTATGTTTCTTTCTGACGCCACGACCCTGCATTTGCA
TATGCATAAATATGCAATGGCTATTAAGTATTTGTGTAGCAACCCAATATCTCTTGGTTGGAAAAAGTTG
GTTGACACTCGTCTTATTTGGAAAAGGTTGAAAATTTGTTCACAAGTTCCTGATTAGACAGTAGTACCCC
ATTTGGTCGACACTCATCATTTTTGGAAAATGGTGAAATTTGGTTCTCGGATTCGAGTTTTGACAGTTGA
AAATGGCCTAAGTATATGATTTTATGTTCGAAAAGAATTATGGATCAACAATATAAAGTTACTTGACTTG
TAATAGTAAAATAAATGGTCCGCGATTAATTGTGGAGAGGTACATTACACATATGCAAATTTATGTCCAC
TTTTAATGTGATATATATTATGCAGTCATTCATCCAATATCTATTAAGTTTAATAATACTAGCTGTGTTT
CCTTGCATTTGTCGTCTTCCTCGTGAATTTTTAGATATATTTGCTCTCTTTCTAATCGGCTTTTAAGTTT
GATTATGATTTTAATATGACTTAGTAGTATGGATGACGAATTACTTAACTTATTCCGTTAATGATGCTGA
TCATATGATATTAAAATCAAGTTTATTATGTACCACTGTGTGTGTGTGATTCCTTGCTTGAAGTTGTTAC
TTAGAAAAATTGATTGTAGCATACTATAAAGTTTTAGAACTGATACACTCAATGTAGCTTATCATTGTTA
ATTAAACTCACGTAGAGGAAACAATTACTAATTAATTTGATATAATACGTATAAATTCTGTATCGAAATA
TATATAAGTCTAGTTGATTTATATACAAATTTCTCGATGCTTAGTTGTTCCTATCTATATCTTATACATA
GATAATTCATCACTTGAAATTTTGTAATACGAGTTAAGCGTATTGTTTGAAGGGGTGTGTTAGCGATAAT
CCAAATACGCATGGTGCGAATCAAATAACCGACATGTAGTCCACTTAGTCTAGAAATAAACGACAGGATG
TGTAAATGGGGCATTGGTACAAGAGGTGATTTTTTATAGATATGAGGAGGGTAATTCAGTAAATTAAAGG
AACTGAAACGCCTTGGAGTTGTGGGGACGTTTCTTCTAATAATAATAGCTAGTGGGAACGAGTGACTTCT
GCCTACCAACTAACTCATTTATTGCCTTCAAATTTCGTTTTTGTTTTGTTTAAAATTAAAAACCAAAAAC
CAATTTCCAAATTCAGAAATTCGATTTTATTTTATTTATTTGCTTTGGTCCAGTGAATGATTATTTTCAG
TAATTTGAAACAAAGTTTCAGACAATGAATCATGTTTCAGTTTCTGAATTTTAGCACATTTTAGAAACTA
TGCATCGTTTTGTTCTTGTTTTTTCTTTGATAAGCTTACTCCCGAGACCACTCATCGCCCAATCACTAGT
GAATTCGCGGCCGCCTGCAGGTCGACCATATGGGAGAGCTCCCAACGCGTTGGATGCATAGCTTGAGTAT
TCTATAGTGTCACCTAAATAGCTTGGCGTAATCATGGTCATAGCTGTTTCCTGTGTGAAATTGTTATCCG
CTCACAATTCCACACAACATACGAGCCGGAAGCATAAAGTGTAAAGCCTGGGGTGCCTAATGAGTGAGCT
AACTCACATTAATTGCGTTGCGCTCACTGCCCGCTTTCCAGTCGGGAAACCTGTCGTGCCAGCTGCATTA
ATGAATCGGCCAACGCGCGGGGAGAGGCGGTTTGCGTATTGGGCGCTCTTCCGCTTCCTCGCTCACTGAC
TCGCTGCGCTCGGTCGTTCGGCTGCGGCGAGCGGTATCAGCTCACTCAAAGGCGGTAATACGGTTATCCA
CAGAATCAGGGGATAACGCAGGAAAGAACATGTGAGCAAAAGGCCAGCAAAAGGCCAGGAACCGTAAAAA
GGCCGCGTTGCTGGCGTTTTTCCATAGGCTCCGCCCCCCTGACGAGCATCACAAAAATCGACGCTCAAGT
CAGAGGTGGCGAAACCCGACAGGACTATAAAGATACCAGGCGTTTCCCCCTGGAAGCTCCCTCGTGCGCT
CTCCTGTTCCGACCCTGCCGCTTACCGGATACCTGTCCGCCTTTCTCCCTTCGGGAAGCGTGGCGCTTTC
TCATAGCTCACGCTGTAGGTATCTCAGTTCGGTGTAGGTCGTTCGCTCCAAGCTGGGCTGTGTGCACGAA
CCCCCCGTTCAGCCCGACCGCTGCGCCTTATCCGGTAACTATCGTCTTGAGTCCAACCCGGTAAGACACG
ACTTATCGCCACTGGCAGCAGCCACTGGTAACAGGATTAGCAGAGCGAGGTATGTAGGCGGTGCTACAGA
GTTCTTGAAGTGGTGGCCTAACTACGGCTACACTAGAAGAACAGTATTTGGTATCTGCGCTCTGCTGAAG
CCAGTTACCTTCGGAAAAAGAGTTGGTAGCTCTTGATCCGGCAAACAAACCACCGCTGGTAGCGGTGGTT
TTTTTGTTTGCAAGCAGCAGATTACGCGCAGAAAAAAAGGATCTCAAGAAGATCCTTTGATCTTTTCTAC
GGGGTCTGACGCTCAGTGGAACGAAAACTCACGTTAAGGGATTTTGGTCATGAGATTATCAAAAAGGATC
TTCACCTAGATCCTTTTAAATTAAAAATGAAGTTTTAAATCAATCTAAAGTATATATGAGTAAACTTGGT
CTGACAGTTACCAATGCTTAATCAGTGAGGCACCTATCTCAGCGATCTGTCTATTTCGTTCATCCATAGT
TGCCTGACTCCCCGTCGTGTAGATAACTACGATACGGGAGGGCTTACCATCTGGCCCCAGTGCTGCAATG
ATACCGCGCGACCCACGCTCACCGGCTCCAGATTTATCAGCAATAAACCAGCCAGCCGGAAGGGCCGAGC
GCAGAAGTGGTCCTGCAACTTTATCCGCCTCCATCCAGTCTATTAATTGTTGCCGGGAAGCTAGAGTAAG
TAGTTCGCCAGTTAATAGTTTGCGCAACGTTGTTGCCATTGCTACAGGCATCGTGGTGTCACGCTCGTCG
TTTGGTATGGCTTCATTCAGCTCCGGTTCCCAACGATCAAGGCGAGTTACATGATCCCCCATGTTGTGCA
AAAAAGCGGTTAGCTCCTTCGGTCCTCCGATCGTTGTCAGAAGTAAGTTGGCCGCAGTGTTATCACTCAT
GGTTATGGCAGCACTGCATAATTCTCTTACTGTCATGCCATCCGTAAGATGCTTTTCTGTGACTGGTGAG
TACTCAACCAAGTCATTCTGAGAATAGTGTATGCGGCGACCGAGTTGCTCTTGCCCGGCGTCAATACGGG
ATAATACCGCGCCACATAGCAGAACTTTAAAAGTGCTCATCATTGGAAAACGTTCTTCGGGGCGAAAACT
CTCAAGGATCTTACCGCTGTTGAGATCCAGTTCGATGTAACCCACTCGTGCACCCAACTGATCTTCAGCA
TCTTTTACTTTCACCAGCGTTTCTGGGTGAGCAAAAACAGGAAGGCAAAATGCCGCAAAAAAGGGAATAA
GGGCGACACGGAAATGTTGAATACTCATACTCTTCCTTTTTCAATATTATTGAAGCATTTATCAGGGTTA
TTGTCTCATGAGCGGATACATATTTGAATGTATTTAGAAAAATAAACAAATAGGGGTTCCGCGCACATTT
CCCCGAAAAGTGCCACCTGATGCGGTGTGAAATACCGCACAGATGCGTAAGGAGAAAATACCGCATCAGG
AAATTGTAAGCGTTAATATTTTGTTAAAATTCGCGTTAAATTTTTGTTAAATCAGCTCATTTTTTAACCA
ATAGGCCGAAATCGGCAAAATCCCTTATAAATCAAAAGAATAGACCGAGATAGGGT
[37 nt withheld, positions 5867-5903]
AAAGAACGTGGACTCCAACGTCAAAGGGCGAAAAACCGTCTATCAGGGCGCTGGCCCACTACGTGAACCA
TCACCCT
[91 nt withheld, positions 5981-6071]
G
[124 nt withheld, positions 6073-6196]
CCATTCGCCATTCAGGCTGCGCAACTGTTGGGAAGGGCGATCGGTGCGGGCCTCTTCGCTATTACGCCAG
CTGGCGAAAGGGGGATGTGCTGCAAGGCGATTAAGTTGGGTAACGCCAGGGTTTTCCCAGTCACGACGTT
GTAAAACGACGGCCAGTGAATTGTAATACGACTCACTATAGGGCGAATTGGGCCCGACGTCGCATGCTCC
CGGCCGCCATGGCGGCCGCGGGAATTCGATTGGGCGATGAGTGGT
