>Addgene plasmid #68164 | pPML1 (GB0045) | addgene partial sequence | sequence record 125373 | SP6 5'-ATTTAGGTGACACTATAG-3'
TATGGTCGACCTGCAGGCGGCCGCGAATTCACTAGTGATTGGGCGATGAGTGGTCTCGGGAGTAAGCTTA
TCAAAGAAAAAACAAGAACAAAACGATGCATAGTTTCTAAAATGTGCTAAAATTCAGAAACTGAAACATG
ATTCATTGTCTGAAACTTTGTTTCAAATTACTGAAAATAATCATTCACTGGACCAAAGCAAATAAATAAA
ATAAAATCGAATTTCTGAATTTGGAAATTGGTTTTTGGTTTTTAATTTTAAACAAAACAAAAACGAAATT
TGAAGGCAATAAATGAGTTAGTTGGTAGGCAGAAGTCACTCGTTCCCACTAGCTATTATTATTAGAAGAA
ACGTCCCCACAACTCCAAGGCGTTTCAGTTCCTTTAATTTACTGAATTACCCTCCTCATATCTATAAAAA
ATCACCTCTTGTACCAATGCCCCATTTACACATCCTGTCGTTTATTTCTAGACTAAGTGGACTACATGTC
GGTTATTTGATTCGCACCATGCGTATTTGGATTATCGCTAACACACCCCTTCAAACAATACGCTTAACTC
GTATTACAAAATTTCAAGTGATGAATTATCTATGTATAAGATATAGATAGGAACAACTAAGCATCGAGAA
ATTTGTATATAAATCAACTAGACTTATATATATTTCGATACAGAATTTATACGTATTATATCAAATTAAT
TAGTAATTGTTTCCTCTACGTGAGTTTAATTAACAATGATAAGCTACATTGAGTGTATCAGTTCTAA
