>Addgene plasmid #68164 | pPML1 (GB0045) | addgene partial sequence | sequence record 127642 | T7 5'-TAATACGACTCACTATAGGG-3'
CTCCGGCCGCCATGGCGGCCGCGGGAATTCGATTGGGCGATGAGTGGTCTCGCATTAGCTTAACCGGTGG
ATTCAGGGAGTTTCTTTAACCAGAGAAAGGTAGAATATATCACTCTTCAGAAGAAAACAAATGGAGGATA
GTTAACGAAATAAATGGAGAATTTGGTGGAGGAGGAACTTAGGAGAAAGGGAAGAAGAGAAAGAGGTGAG
GAAGAGGATGTGGCAGAAGGAAAAGGAGTTATTGCGAAATGCATAGAGAGGGTGCATTGCATTTATGATT
ATCGAAAGGTCCATTAATGCTTTTAGTGAGAGAAAATTCATACTACTACTTATATATTTTTCTAGAGAGA
GAGTTTTACAGTTCATCAATTTAAAAAACAAAATACAAAAAAAAAATCACTGTTTCCCTTTGACCTCACG
GATTCTCGTAGGGTAAGAAAAAACAACCGAATAAGAATTTGAACAAATAAAAATGAAGAAACATTACCAT
TTCATTGTTATTATATATGCTTGTGGTTATAGTTCATTTTAGATTTTTTTAGTATATGTATGATGTATCA
TATGATCAGAAAGAGTATTTTTATTTCTGTGTGTGGAGCATATTGAACATTGATTGCATGTGTGTCCAAT
ATATGTGGACATATAAATGCTTTGTATGGTTTTTAAATACTCACAATTAGTATACACATTATATCAGTCA
ATAATGTCCATCATGAGGTTCCTAATTCATTGAATATATAATCCTCCATAAATTAGTATAGTGTTTGAGC
TTAATTATTATTCGAATACCTGCAGGTTTTATTAGTACTAGCTTCTTTTGATGGTTGATTGGTGATGAGA
TTAAGTAGAATAGCAAGAACATTACAGGACTACATTC
